>Addgene plasmid #160397 | JD690 | addgene full sequence | sequence record 318344 | Addgene NGS Result
GGTGATGTACTTCACCAGCTCCGCGAAGTCGCTCTTCTTGATGGAGCGCATGGGGACGTGCTTGGCAATC
ACGCGCACCCCCCGGCCGTTTTAGCGGCTAAAAAAGTCATGGCTCTGCCCTCGGGCGGACCACGCCCATC
ATGACCTTGCCAAGCTCGTCCTGCTTCTCTTCGATCTTCGCCAGCAGGGCGAGGATCGTGGCATCACCGA
ACCGCGCCGTGCGCGGGTCGTCGGTGAGCCAGAGTTTCAGCAGGCCGCCCAGGCGGCCCAGGTCGCCATT
GATGCGGGCCAGCTCGCGGACGTGCTCATAGTCCACGACGCCCGTGATTTTGTAGCCCTGGCCGACGGCC
AGCAGGTAGGCCGACAGGCTCATGCCGGCCGCCGCCGCCTTTTCCTCAATCGCTCTTCGTTCGTCTGGAA
GGCAGTACACCTTGATAGGTGGGCTGCCCTTCCTGGTTGGCTTGGTTTCATCAGCCATCCGCTTGCCCTC
ATCTGTTACGCCGGCGGTAGCCGGCCAGCCTCGCAGAGCAGGATTCCCGTTGAGCACCGCCAGGTGCGAA
TAAGGGACAGTGAAGAAGGAACACCCGCTCGCGGGTGGGCCTACTTCACCTATCCTGCCCGGCTGACGCC
GTTGGATACACCAAGGAAAGTCTACACGAACCCTTTGGCAAAATCCTGTATATCGTGCGAAAAAGGATGG
ATATACCGAAAAAATCGCTATAATGACCCCGAAGCAGGGTTATGCAGCGGAAAAGCGCCACGCTTCCCGA
AGGGAGAAAGGCGGACAGGTATCCGGTAAGCGGCAGGGTCGGAACAGGAGAGCGCACGAGGGAGCTTCCA
GGGGGAAACGCCTGGTATCTTTATAGTCCTGTCGGGTTTCGCCACCTCTGACTTGAGCGTCGATTTTTGT
GATGCTCGTCAGGGGGGCGGAGCCTATGGAAAAACGCCAGCAACGCGGCCTTTTTACGGTTCCTGGCCTT
TTGCTGGCCTTTTGCTCACATGTTCTTTCCTGCGTTATCCCCTGATTCTGTGGATAACCGTATTACCGCC
TTTGAGTGAGCTGATACCGCTCGCCGCAGCCGAACGACCGAGCGCAGCGAGTCAGTGAGCGAGGAAGCGG
AAGAGCGCCAGAAGGCCGCCAGAGAGGCCGAGCGCGGCCGTGAGGCTTGGACGCTAGGGCAGGGCATGAA
AAAGCCCGTAGCGGGCTGCTACGGGCGTCTGACGCGGTGGAAAGGGGGAGGGGATGTTGTCTACATGGCT
CTGCTGTAGTGAGTGGGTTGCGCTCCGGCAGCGGTCCTGATCAATCGTCACCCTTTCTCGGTCCTTCAAC
GTTCCTGACAACGAGCCTCCTTTTCGCCAATCCATCGACAATCACCGCGAGTCCCTGCTCGAACGCTGCG
TCCGGACCGGCTTCGTCGAAGGCGTCTATCGCGGCCCGCAACAGCGGCGAGAGCGGAGCCTGTTCAACGG
TGCCGCCGCGCTCGCCGGCATCGCTGTCGCCGGCCTGCTCCTCAAGCACGGCCCCAACAGTGAAGTAGCT
GATTGTCATCAGCGCATTGACGGCGTCCCCGGCCGAAAAACCCGCCTCGCAGAGGAAGCGAAGCTGCGCG
TCGGCCGTTTCCATCTGCGGTGCGCCCGGTCGCGTGCCGGCATGGATGCGCGCGCCATCGCGGTAGGCGA
GCAGCGCCTGCCTGAAGCTGCGGGCATTCCCGATCAGAAATGAGCGCCAGTCGTCGTCGGCTCTCGGCAC
CGAATGCGTATGATTCTCCGCCAGCATGGCTTCGGCCAGTGCGTCGAGCAGCGCCCGCTTGTTCCTGAAG
TGCCAGTAAAGCGCCGGCTGCTGAACCCCCAACCGTTCCGCCAGTTTGCGTGTCGTCAGACCGTCTACGC
CGACCTCGTTCAACAGGTCCAGGGCGGCACGGATCACTGTATTCGGCTGCAACTTTGTCATGCTTGACAC
TTTATCACTGATAAACATAATATGTCCACCAACTTATCAGTGATAAAGAATCCGCGCGTTCAATCGGACC
AGCGGAGGCTGGTCCGGAGGCCAGACGTGAAACCCAACATACCCCTGATCGTAATTCTGAGCACTGTCGC
GCTCGACGCTGTCGGCATCGGCCTGATTATGCCGGTGCTGCCGGGCCTCCTGCGCGATCTGGTTCACTCG
AACGACGTCACCGCCCACTATGGCATTCTGCTGGCGCTGTATGCGTTGGTGCAATTTGCCTGCGCACCTG
TGCTGGGCGCGCTGTCGGATCGTTTCGGGCGGCGGCCAATCTTGCTCGTCTCGCTGGCCGGCGCCAGATC
TGGGGAACCCTGTGGTTGGCATGCACATACAAATGGACGAACGGATAAACCTTTTCACGCCCTTTTAAAT
ATCCGATTATTCTAATAAACGCTCTTTTCTCTTAGGTTTACCCGCCAATATATCCTGTCAAACACTGATA
GTTTAAACTGAAGGCGGGAAACGACAATCTGATCATGAGCGGAGAATTAAGGGAGTCACGTTATGACCCC
CGCCGATGACGCGGGACAAGCCGTTTTACGTTTGGAACTGACAGAACCGCAACGTTGAAGGAGCCACTCA
GCCGCGGGTTTCTGGAGTTTAATGAGCTAAGCACATACGTCAGAAACCATTATTGCGCGTTCAAAAGTCG
CCTAAGGTCACTATCAGCTAGCAAATATTTCTTGTCAAAAATGCTCCACTGACGTTCCATAAATTCCCCT
CGGTATCCAATTAGAGTCTCATATTCACTCTCAATCCAAATAATCTGCACCGGATCTGGATCGTTTCGCA
TGATTGAACAAGATGGATTGCACGCAGGTTCTCCGGCCGCTTGGGTGGAGAGGCTATTCGGCTATGACTG
GGCACAACAGACAATCGGCTGCTCTGATGCCGCCGTGTTCCGGCTGTCAGCGCAGGGGCGCCCGGTTCTT
TTTGTCAAGACCGACCTGTCCGGTGCCCTGAATGAACTGCAGGACGAGGCAGCGCGGCTATCGTGGCTGG
CCACGACGGGCGTTCCTTGCGCAGCTGTGCTCGACGTTGTCACTGAAGCGGGAAGGGACTGGCTGCTATT
GGGCGAAGTGCCGGGGCAGGATCTCCTGTCATCTCACCTTGCTCCTGCCGAGAAAGTATCCATCATGGCT
GATGCAATGCGGCGGCTGCATACGCTTGATCCGGCTACCTGCCCATTCGACCACCAAGCGAAACATCGCA
TCGAGCGAGCACGTACTCGGATGGAAGCCGGTCTTGTCGATCAGGATGATCTGGACGAAGAGCATCAGGG
GCTCGCGCCAGCCGAACTGTTCGCCAGGCTCAAGGCGCGCATGCCCGACGGCGATGATCTCGTCGTGACC
CATGGCGATGCCTGCTTGCCGAATATCATGGTGGAAAATGGCCGCTTTTCTGGATTCATCGACTGTGGCC
GGCTGGGTGTGGCGGACCGCTATCAGGACATAGCGTTGGCTACCCGTGATATTGCTGAAGAGCTTGGCGG
CGAATGGGCTGACCGCTTCCTCGTGCTTTACGGTATCGCCGCTCCCGATTCGCAGCGCATCGCCTTCTAT
CGCCTTCTTGACGAGTTCTTCTGAGCGGGACTCTGGGGTTCGAAATGACCGACCAAGCGACGCCCAACCT
GCCATCACGAGATTTCGATTCCACCGCCGCCTTCTATGAAAGGTTGGGCTTCGGAATCGTTTTCCGGGAC
GCCGGCTGGATGATCCTCCAGCGCGGGGATCTCATGCTGGAGTTCTTCGCCCACGGGATCTCTGCGGAAC
AGGCGGTCGAAGGTGCCGATATCATTACGACAGCAACGGCCGACAAGCACAACGCCACGATCCTGAGCGA
CAATATGATCGGGCCCGGCGTCCACATCAACGGCGTCGGCGGCGACTGCCCAGGCAAGACCGAGATGCAC
CGCGATATCTTGCTGCGTTCGGATATTTTCGTGGAGTTCCCGCCACAGACCCGGATGATCCCCGATCGTT
CAAACATTTGGCAATAAAGTTTCTTAAGATTGAATCCTGTTGCCGGTCTTGCGATGATTATCATATAATT
TCTGTTGAATTACGTTAAGCATGTAATAATTAACATGTAATGCATGACGTTATTTATGAGATGGGTTTTT
ATGATTAGAGTCCCGCAATTATACATTTAATACGCGATAGAAAACAAAATATAGCGCGCAAACTAGGATA
AATTATCGCGCGCGGTGTCATCTATGTTACTAGATCGGGCCTCCTGTC
[82 nt withheld, positions 4249-4330]
GCTCTGAGGGA
[161 nt withheld, positions 4342-4502]
T
[41 nt withheld, positions 4504-4544]
T
[62 nt withheld, positions 4546-4607]
A
[35 nt withheld, positions 4609-4643]
CCTCCCTCAATCGGTTGAATGTCGCCCTTTTGTCTTTGGCCCAATACGCAAACCGCCTCTCCCCGCGCGT
TGGCCGATTCATTAATGCAGCTGGCACGACAGGTTTCCCGACTGGAAAGCGGGCAGTGAGCGCAACGCAA
TTAATGTGAGTTAGCTCACTCATTAGGCACCCCAGGCTTTACACTTTATGCTTCCGGCTCGTATGTTGTG
TGGAATTGTGAGCGGATAACAATTTCACACAGGAAACAGCTATGACCATGATTACGCCAAGCTTGCATGC
CTGCAGGTCCCCAGATTAGCCTTTTCAATTTCAGAAAGAATGCTAACCCACAGATGGTTAGAGAGGCTTA
CGCAGCAGGTCTCATCAAGACGATCTACCCGAGCAATAATCTCCAGGAAATCAAATACCTTCCCAAGAAG
GTTAAAGATGCAGTCAAAAGATTCAGGACTAACTGCATCAAGAACACAGAGAAAGATATATTTCTCAAGA
TCAGAAGTACTATTCCAGTATGGACGATTCAAGGCTTGCTTCACAAACCAAGGCAAGTAATAGAGATTGG
AGTCTCTAAAAAGGTAGTTCCCACTGAATCAAAGGCCATGGAGTCAAAGATTCAAATAGAGGACCTAACA
GAACTCGCCGTAAAGACTGGCGAACAGTTCATACAGAGTCTCTTACGACTCAATGACAAGAAGAAAATCT
TCGTCAACATGGTGGAGCACGACACACTTGTCTACTCCAAAAATATCAAAGATACAGTCTCAGAAGACCA
AAGGGCAATTGAGACTTTTCAACAAAGGGTAATATCCGGAAACCTCCTCGGATTCCATTGCCCAGCTATC
TGTCACTTTATTGTGAAGATAGTGGAAAAGGAAGGTGGCTCCTACAAATGCCATCATTGCGATAAAGGAA
AGGCCATCGTTGAAGATGCCTCTGCCGACAGTGGTCCCAAAGATGGACCCCCACCCACGAGGAGCATCGT
GGAAAAAGAAGACGTTCCAACCACGTCTTCAAAGCAAGTGGATTGATGTGATATCTCCACTGACGTAAGG
GATGACGCACAATCCCACTATCCTTCGCAAGACCCTTCCTCTATATAAGGAAGTTCATTTCATTTGGAGA
GAACACGGGGGACTCTAGAGTTATCAACAAGTTTGTACAAAAAAGCTGCCACCATGAATAGCGGCAACGG
CGGTGGCGGTGCTGGTGGGGCTGGTGGGTTGGGGATGATGGGAATGAGGGCATCACCTTTTACGGTATCA
CAATGGCAAGAACTGGAACATCAAGCTTTGATCTTTAAGTACATGGTGGCAGGTTTGCCTGTGCCACCTG
ATCTTGTACTCCCTATACAAAAGAGCTTTGAGTCTATTTCTCATAGGTTCTTTCATCACCCCACCATGGG
TTATTGTTCCTTCTATGGGAAAAAAGTTGATCCCGAACCAGGACGGTGCAGGAGGACTGACGGCAAAAAA
TGGCGGTGTTCCAAAGATGCATACCCAGACTCAAAGTACTGTGAGCGCCACATGCACCGCGGCCGCAACC
GTTCAAGAAAGCCTGTGGAATCACAAACCATAACACAGTCATCATCCACTGTGACATCACTGACTGCCAC
TGGAAGCAGTGGTGGGACTGGAAGCTACCAGAACCTTCCATTACATGCCTTTGCTAATCCCCAAGGCACT
ACTTCTGGAACCAACCAATCCCATTATCATGTGGACTCCATTTCCTGTGGAATTCCCAACAAAGAATACA
GGTACCTTCAAGTTCAAGGACTTAAACCCGAGGTTGGAGAGCATAGTTTCTTCACTGAAGCTTCAGGAAG
CAATAGGGGTCTCCAGATGGACTCACCAATTGACAGTGCATGGCCTCTGATGCAATCTAGAGTCTCCTCG
CATCCCCAGTCGAAATCCAGCAACACCTCCATTTTGCAGAATGATTATCCTCAGCATTCACTTTTCAGTA
GTGAATTCACCTCGGGTGAGCCTGTAAAACAGGAAGGTCAGTCTCTCCGACCTTTCTTTGATGAGTGGCC
TAAGACAAGAGACTCATGGTCTGGTCTTGAAGACAAGAGATCCCACCAGACCTCATTCTCAACAACCAAG
CTCTCTATATCCATCCCTATGGCCTCATCCGACTTCTCGGCAACGAGTTCTCGATCGCCTCATGATAACG
CGGCCGCTGCCATGCAACAGCACCTGATGCAGATGCAGCCCATGATGGCAGCTTATTATCCCAACAACGT
CACTACTGACCACATTCAACAGTATCTAGATGAGAACAAATCATTGATTTTGAAGATTGTTGAGAGCCAG
AATTCAGGGAAACTGAGCGAGTGTGCAGAGAACCAGGCAAGATTGCAGCGGAATCTCATGTACCTGGCTG
CTATTGCTGATGCTCAACCCCAACCACCTAGCGTTCATGCCCAGTTCTCTTCTGGTGGCATTATGCAGCC
AGGAGCTCACTATATGCAACACCAGCAATCTCAGCCAATGACACCACAGTCACTTATGGCTGCACGCTCA
TCCATGGTGTACTCTCAACAGCAATTTTCAGTGCTTCAGCAACAGCAAGCCTTGCATGGTCAGCTTGGCA
TGAGCTCTGGTGGTAGCTCAGGACTTCACATGCTGCAAAGTGAGGGTAGTACTGCAGGAGGTAGTGGTTC
ACTTGGGGGTGGGGGATTCCCTGATTTTGGCCGTGGCTCATCTGGTGAAGGCTTGCACTCAAGGGGAATG
GGGAGCAAGCATGATATAGGCAGTTCTGGATCTGCTGAAGGACGAGGAGGGAGCTCAGGAAGCCAAGATG
GAGGCGAAACTCTCTACTTGAAAGGGGCTGATGATGGAAATTAACGTTCAGCTTTCTTGTACAAAGTGGT
TGATAACAGCGGGTTAATTAACATCTTTTACCCATACGATGTTCCTGACTATGCGGGCTATCCCTATGAC
GTCCCGGACTATGCAGGATCCTATCCATATGACGTTCCAGATTACGCTGCTCAGTGCAGCGCTTAGAGCT
CGAATTTCCCCGATCGTTCAAACATTTGGCAATAAAGTTTCTTAAGATTGAATCCTGTTGCCGGTCTTGC
GATGATTATCATATAATTTCTGTTGAATTACGTTAAGCATGTAATAATTAACATGTAATGCATGACGTTA
TTTATGAGATGGGTTTTTATGATTAGAGTCCCGCAATTATACATTTAATACGCGATAGAAAACAAAATAT
AGCGCGCAAACTAGGATAAATTATCGCGCGCGGTGTCATCTATGTTACTAGATCGGGAATTAGCTTCATC
AACGCAAGACATGCGCACGACCGTCTGACAGGAGAGGAATTTCCGACGAGCACAGAAAGGACTTGCTCTT
GGACGTAGGCCTATTTCTCAGGCACATGTATCAAGTGTTCGGACGTGGGTTTTCGATGGTGTATCAGCCG
CCGCCAACTGGGAGATGAGGAGGCTTTCTTGGGGGGCAGTCAGCAGTTCATTTCACAAGACAGAGGAACT
TGTAAGGAGATGCACTGATTTATCTTGGCGCAAACCAGCAGGACGAATTAGTGGGAATAGCCCGCGAATA
TCTAAGTTATGCCTGTCGGCATGAGCAGAAACTTCCAATTCGAAACAGTTTGGAGAGGTTGTTTTTGGGC
ATACCTTTTGTTAGTCAGCCTCTCGATTGCTCATCGTCATTACACAGTACCGAAGTTTGATCGATCTAGT
AACATAGATGACACCGCGCGCGATAATTTATCCTAGTTTGCGCGCTATATTTTGTTTTCTATCGCGTATT
AAATGTATAATTGCGGGACTCTAATCATAAAAACCCATCTCATAAATAACGTCATGCATTACATGTTAAT
TATTACATGCTTAACGTAATTCAACAGAAATTATATGATAATCATCGCAAGACCGGCAACAGGATTCAAT
CTTAAGAAACTTTATTGCCAAATGTTTGAACGATCTGCTTCGACGCACTCCTTCTTTACTCCACCATCTC
GTCCTTATTGAAAACGTGGGTAGCACCAAAACGAATCAAGTCGCTGGAACTGAAGTTACCAATCACGCTG
GATGATTTGCCAGTTGGATTAATCTTGCCTTTCCCCGCATGAATAATATTGATGAATGCATGCGTGAGGG
GTATTTCGATTTTGGCAATAGCTGCAATTGCCGCGACATCCTCCAACGAGCATAATTCTTCAGAAAAATA
GCGATGTTCCATGTTGTCAGGGCATGCATGATGCACGTTATGAGGTGACGGTGCTAGGCAGTATTCCCTC
AAAGTTTCATAGTCAGTATCATATTCATCATTGCATTCCTGCAAGAGAGAATTGAGACGCAATCCACACG
CTGCGGCAACCTTCCGGCGTTCGTGGTCTATTTGCTCTTGGACGTTGCAAACGTAAGTGTTGGATCCCGG
TCGGCATCTACTCTATTCCTTTGCCCTCGGACGAGTGCTGGGGCGTCGGTTTCCACTATCGGCGAGTACT
TCTACACAGCCATCGGTCCAGACGGCCGCGCTTCTGCGGGCGATTTGTGTACGCCCGACAGTCCCGGCTC
CGGATCGGACGATTGCGTCGCATCGACCCTGCGCCCAAGCTGCATCATCGAAATTGCCGTCAACCAAGCT
CTGATAGAGTTGGTCAAGACCAATGCGGAGCATATACGCCCGGAGCCGCGGCGATCCTGCAAGCTCCGGA
TGCCTCCGCTCGAAGTAGCGCGTCTGCTGCTCCATACAAGCCAACCACGGCCTCCAGAAGAAGATGTTGG
CGACCTCGTATTGGGAATCCCCGAACATCGCCTCGCTCCAGTCAATGACCGCTGTTATGCGGCCATTGTC
CGTCAGGACATTGTTGGAGCCGAAATCCGCGTGCACGAGGTGCCGGACTTCGGGGCAGTCCTCGGCCCAA
AGCATCAGCTCATCGAGAGCCTGCGCGACGGACGCACTGACGGTGTCGTCCATCACAGTTTGCCAGTGAT
ACACATGGGGATCAGCAATCGCGCATATGAAATCACGCCATGTAGTGTATTGACCGATTCCTTGCGGTCC
GAATGGGCCGAACCCGCTCGTCTGGCTAAGATCGGCCGCAGCGATCGCATCCATGGCCTCCGCGACCGGC
TGCAGAACAGCGGGCAGTTCGGTTTCAGGCAGGTCTTGCAACGTGACACCCTGTGCACGGCGGGAGATGC
AATAGGTCAGGCTCTCGCTGAATTCCCCAATGTCAAGCACTTCCGGAATCGGGAGCGCGGCCGATGCAAA
GTGCCGATAAACATAACGATCTTTGTAGAAACCATCGGCGCAGCTATTTACCCGCAGGACATATCCACGC
CCTCCTACATCGAAGCTGAAAGCACGAGATTCTTCGCCCTCCGAGAGCTGCATCAGGTCGGAGACGCTGT
CGAACTTTTCGATCAGAAACTTCTCGACAGACGTCGCGGTGAGTTCAGGCTTTTTCATATCGGGGTCGTC
CTCTCCAAATGAAATGAACTTCCTTATATAGAGGAAGGGTCTTGCGAAGGATAGTGGGATTGTGCGTCAT
CCCTTACGTCAGTGGAGATATCACATCAATCCACTTGCTTTGAAGACGTGGTTGGAACGTCTTCTTTTTC
CACGATGCTCCTCGTGGGTGGGGGTCCATCTTTGGGACCACTGTCGGCAGAGGCATCTTGAACGATAGCC
TTTCCTTTATCGCAATGATGGCATTTGTAGGTGCCACCTTCCTTTTCTACTGTCCTTTTGATGAAGTGAC
AGATAGCTGGGCAATGGAATCCGAGGAGGTTTCCCGATATTACCCTTTGTTGAAAAGTCTCAATAGCCCT
TTGGTCTTCTGAGACTGTATCTTTGATATTCTTGGAGTAGACGAGAGTGTCGTGCTCCACCATGTTGACG
GATCTCTAGGACGCGTCGACGCGTCGACGCGTCGACGCGTCGACGCGTCCTAGAAGCTAATTCACTGGCC
GTCGTTTTACAACGTCGTGACTGGGAAAACCCTGGCGTTACCCAACTTAATCGCCTTGCAGCACATCCCC
CTTTCGCCAGCTGGCGTAATAGCGAAGAGGCCCGCACCGATCGCCCTTCCCAACAGTTGCGCAGCCTGAA
TG
[44 nt withheld, positions 10736-10779]
C
[141 nt withheld, positions 10781-10921]
CCTTTGACGTTGGAGTCCACGTTCTTT
[37 nt withheld, positions 10949-10985]
ACCCTATCTCGGGCTATTCTTTTGATTTATAAGGGATTTTGCCGATTTCGGAACCACCATCAAACAGGAT
TTTCGCCTGCTGGGGCAAACCAGCGTGGACCGCTTGCTGCAACTCTCTCAGGGCCAGGCGGTGAAGGGCA
ATCAGCTGTTGCCCGTCTCACTGGTGAAAAGAAAAACCACCCCAGTACATTAAAAACGTCCGCAATGTGT
TATTAAGTTGTCTAAGCGTCAATTTGTTTACACCACAATATATCCTGCCACCAGCCAGCCAACAGCTCCC
CGACCGGCAGCTCGGCACAAAATCACCACTCGATACAGGCAGCCCATCAGTCCGGGACGGCGTCAGCGGG
AGAGCCGTTGTAAGGCGGCAGACTTTGCTCATGTTACCGATGCTATTCGGAAGAACGGCAACTAAGCTGC
CGGGTTTGAAACACGGATGATCTCGCGGAGGGTAGCATGTTGATTGTAACGATGACAGAGCGTTGCTGCC
TGTGATCAAATATCATCTCCCTCGCAGAGATCCGAATTATCAGCCTTCTTATTCATTTCTCGCTTAACCG
TGACAGGCTGTCGATCTTGAGAACTATGCCGACATAATAGGAAATCGCTGGATAAAGCCGCTGAGGAAGC
TGAGTGGCGCTATTTCTTTAGAAGTGAACGTTGACGATATCAACTCCCCTATCCATTGCTCACCGAATGG
TACAGGTCGGGGACCCGAAGTTCCGACTGTCGGCCTGATGCATCCCCGGCTGATCGACCCCAGATCTGGG
GCTGAGAAAGCCCAGTAAGGAAACAACTGTAGGTTCGAGTCGCGAGATCCCCCGGAACCAAAGGAAGTAG
GTTAAACCCGCTCCGATCAGGCCGAGCCACGCCAGGCCGAGAACATTGGTTCCTGTAGGCATCGGGATTG
GCGGATCAAACACTAAAGCTACTGGAACGAGCAGAAGTCCTCCGGCCGCCAGTTGCCAGGCGGTAAAGGT
GAGCAGAGGCACGGGAGGTTGCCACTTGCGGGTCAGCACGGTTCCGAACGCCATGGAAACCGCCCCCGCC
AGGCCCGCTGCGACGCCGACAGGATCTAGCGCTGCGTTTGGTGTCAACACCAACAGCGCCACGCCCGCAG
TTCCGCAAATAGCCCCCAGGACCGCCATCAATCGTATCGGGCTACCTAGCAGAGCGGCAGAGATGAACAC
GACCATCAGCGGCTGCACAGCGCCTACCGTCGCCGCGACCCCGCCCGGCAGGCGGTAGACCGAAATAAAC
AACAAGCTCCAGAATAGCGAAATATTAAGTGCGCCGAGGATGAAGATGCGCATCCACCAGATTCCCGTTG
GAATCTGTCGGACGATCATCACGAGCAATAAACCCGCCGGCAACGCCCGCAGCAGCATACCGGCGACCCC
TCGGCCTCGCTGTTCGGGCTCCACGAAAACGCCGGACAGATGCGCCTTGTGAGCGTCCTTGGGGCCGTCC
TCCTGTTTGAAGACCGACAGCCCAATGATCTCGCCGTCGATGTAGGCGCCGAATGCCACGGCATCTCGCA
ACCGTTCAGCGAACGCCTCCATGGGCTTTTTCTCCTCGTGCTCGTAAACGGACCCGAACATCTCTGGAGC
TTTCTTCAGGGCCGACAATCGGATCTCGCGGAAATCCTGCACGTCGGCCGCTCCAAGCCGTCGAATCTGA
GCCTTAATCACAATTGTCAATTTTAATCCTCTGTTTATCGGCAGTTCGTAGAGCGCGCCGTGCGTCCCGA
GCGATACTGAGCGAAGCAAGTGCGTCGAGCAGTGCCCGCTTGTTCCTGAAATGCCAGTAAAGCGCTGGCT
GCTGAACCCCCAGCCGGAACTGACCCCACAAGGCCCTAGCGTTTGCAATGCACCAGGTCATCATTGACCC
AGGCGTGTTCCACCAGGCCGCTGCCTCGCAACTCTTCGCAGGCTTCGCCGACCTGCTCGCGCCACTTCTT
CACGCGGGTGGAATCCGATCCGCACATGAGGCGGAAGGTTTCCAGCTTGAGCGGGTACGGCTCCCGGTGC
GAGCTGAAATAGTCGAACATCCGTCGGGCCGTCGGCGACAGCTTGCGGTACTTCTCCCATATGAATTTCG
TGTAGTGGTCGCCAGCAAACAGCACGACGATTTCCTCGTCGATCAGGACCTGGCAACGGGACGTTTTCTT
GCCACGGTCCAGGACGCGGAAGCGGTGCAGCAGCGACACCGATTCCAGGTGCCCAACGCGGTCGGACGTG
AAGCCCATCGCCGTCGCCTGTAGGCGCGACAGGCATTCCTCGGCCTTCGTGTAATACCGGCCATTGATCG
ACCAGCCCAGGTCCTGGCAAAGCTCGTAGAACGTGAAGGTGATCGGCTCGCCGATAGGGGTGCGCTTCGC
GTACTCCAACACCTGCTGCCACACCAGTTCGTCATCGTCGGCCCGCAGCTCGACGCCGGTGTAGGTGATC
TTCACGTCCTTGTTGACGTGGAAAATGACCTTGTTTTGCAGCGCCTCGCGCGGGATTTTCTTGTTGCGCG
TGGTGAACAGGGCAGAGCGGGCCGTGTCGTTTGGCATCGCTCGCATCGTGTCCGGCCACGGCGCAATATC
GAACAAGGAAAGCTGCATTTCCTTGATCTGCTGCTTCGTGTGTTTCAGCAACGCGGCCTGCTTGGCCTCG
CTGACCTGTTTTGCCAGGTCCTCGCCGGCGGTTTTTCGCTTCTTGGTCGTCATAGTTCCTCGCGTGTCGA
TGGTCATCGACTTCGCCAAACCTGCCGCCTCCTGTTCGAGACGACGCGAACGCTCCACGGCGGCCGATGG
CGCGGGCAGGGCAGGGGGAGCCAGTTGCACGCTGTCGCGCTCGATCTTGGCCGTAGCTTGCTGGACCATC
GAGCCGACGGACTGGAAGGTTTCGCGGGGCGCACGCATGACGGTGCGGCTTGCGATGGTTTCGGCATCCT
CGGCGGAAAACCCCGCGTCGATCAGTTCTTGCCTGTATGCCTTCCGGTCAAACGTCCGATTCATTCACCC
TCCTTGCGGGATTGCCCCGACTCACGCCGGGGCAATGTGCCCTTATTCCTGATTTGACCCGCCTGGTGCC
TTGGTGTCCAGATAATCCACCTTATCGGCAATGAAGTCGGTCCCGTAGACCGTCTGGCCGTCCTTCTCGT
ACTTGGTATTCCGAATCTTGCCCTGCACGAATACCAGCGACCCCTTGCCCAAATACTTGCCGTGGGCCTC
GGCCTGAGAGCCAAAACACTTGATGCGGAAGAAGTCGGTGCGCTCCTGCTTGTCGCCGGCATCGTTGCGC
CACATCTAGGTACTAAAACAATTCATCCAGTAAAATATAATATTTTATTTTCTCCCAATCAGGCTTGATC
CCCAGTAAGTCAAAAAATAGCTCGACATACTGTTCTTCCCCGATATCCTCCCTGATCGACCGGACGCAGA
AGGCAATGTCATACCACTTGTCCGCCCTGCCGCTTCTCCCAAGATCAATAAAGCCACTTACTTTGCCATC
TTTCACAAAGATGTTGCTGTCTCCCAGGTCGCCGTGGGAAAAGACAAGTTCCTCTTCGGGCTTTTCCGTC
TTTAAAAAATCATACAGCTCGCGCGGATCTTTAAATGGAGTGTCTTCTTCCCAGTTTTCGCAATCCACAT
CGGCCAGATCGTTATTCAGTAAGTAATCCAATTCGGCTAAGCGGCTGTCTAAGCTATTCGTATAGGGACA
ATCCGATATGTCGATGGAGTGAAAGAGCCTGATGCACTCCGCATACAGCTCGATAATCTTTTCAGGGCTT
TGTTCATCTTCATACTCTTCCGAGCAAAGGACGCCATCGGCCTCACTCATGAGCAGATTGCTCCAGCCAT
CATGCCGTTCAAAGTGCAGGACCTTTGGAACAGGCAGCTTTCCTTCCAGCCATAGCATCATGTCCTTTTC
CCGTTCCACATCATAGGTGGTCCCTTTATACCGGCTGTCCGTCATTTTTAAATATAGGTTTTCATTTTCT
CCCACCAGCTTATATACCTTAGCAGGAGACATTCCTTCCGTATCTTTTACGCAGCGGTATTTTTCGATCA
GTTTTTTCAATTCCGGTGATATTCTCATTTTAGCCATTTATTATTTCCTTCCTCTTTTCTACAGTATTTA
AAGATACCCCAAGAAGCTAATTATAACAAGACGAACTCCAATTCACTGTTCCTTGCATTCTAAAACCTTA
AATACCAGAAAACAGCTTTTTCAAAGTTGTTTTCAAAGTTGGCGTATAACATAGTATCGACGGAGCCGAT
TTTGAAACCACAATTATGGGTGATGCTGCCAACTTACTGATTTAGTGTATGATGGTGTTTTTGAGGTGCT
CCAGTGGCTTCTGTTTCTATCAGCTGTCCCTCCTGTTCAGCTACTGACGGGGTGGTGCGTAACGGCAAAA
GCACCGCCGGACATCAGCGCTATCTCTGCTCTCACTGCCGTAAAACATGGCAACTGCAGTTCACTTACAC
CGCTTCTCAACCCGGTACGCACCAGAAAATCATTGATATGGCCATGAATGGCGTTGGATGCCGGGCAACA
GCCCGCATTATGGGCGTTGGCCTCAACACGATTTTACGTCACTTAAAAAACTCAGGCCGCAGTCGGTAAC
CTCGCGCATACAGCCGGGCAGTGACGTCATCGTCTGCGCGGAAATGGACGAACAGTGGGGCTATGTCGGG
GCTAAATCGCGCCAGCGCTGGCTGTTTTACGCGTATGACAGTCTCCGGAAGACGGTTGTTGCGCACGTAT
TCGGTGAACGCACTATGGCGACGCTGGGGCGTCTTATGAGCCTGCTGTCACCCTTTGACGTGGTGATATG
GATGACGGATGGCTGGCCGCTGTATGAATCCCGCCTGAAGGGAAAGCTGCACGTAATCAGCAAGCGATAT
ACGCAGCGAATTGAGCGGCATAACCTGAATCTGAGGCAGCACCTGGCACGGCTGGGACGGAAGTCGCTGT
CGTTCTCAAAATCGGTGGAGCTGCATGACAAAGTCATCGGGCATTATCTGAACATAAAACACTATCAATA
AGTTGGAGTCATTACCCAATTATGATAGAATTTACAAGCTATAAGGTTATTGTCCTGGGTTTCAAGCATT
AGTCCATGCAAGTTTTTATGCTTTGCCCATTCTATAGATATATTGATAAGCGCGCTGCCTATGCCTTGCC
CCCTGAAATCCTTACATACGGCGATATCTTCTATATAAAAGATATATTATCTTATCAGTATTGTCAATAT
ATTCAAGGCAATCTGCCTCCTCATCCTCTTCATCCTCTTCGTCTTGGTAGCTTTTTAAATATGGCGCTTC
ATAGAGTAATTCTGTAAAGGTCCAATTCTCGTTTTCATACCTCGGTATAATCTTACCTATCACCTCAAAT
GGTTCGCTGGGTTTATCGCACCCCCGAACACGAGCACGGCACCCGCGACCACTATGCCAAGAATGCCCAA
GGTAAAAATTGCCGGCCCCGCCATGAAGTCCGTGAATGCCCCGACGGCCGAAGTGAAGGGCAGGCCGCCA
CCCAGGCCGCCGCCCTCACTGCCCGGCACCTGGTCGCTGAATGTCGATGCCAGCACCTGCGGCACGTCAA
TGCTTCCGGGCGTCGCGCTCGGGCTGATCGCCCATCCCGTTACTGCCCCGATCCCGGCAATGGCAAGGAC
TGCCAGCGCTGCCATTTTTGGGGTGAGGCCGTTCGCGGCCGAGGGGCGCAGCCCCTGGGGGGATGGGAGG
CCCGCGTTAGCGGGCCGGGAGGGTTCGAGAAGGGGGGGCACCCCCCTTCGGCGTGCGCGGTCACGCGCAC
AGGGCGCAGCCCTGGTTAAAAACAAGGTTTATAAATATTGGTTTAAAAGCAGGTTAAAAGACAGGTTAGC
GGTGGCCGAAAAACGGGCGGAAACCCTTGCAAATGCTGGATTTTCTGCCTGTGGACAGCCCCTCAAATGT
CAATAGGTGCGCCCCTCATCTGTCAGCACTCTGCCCCTCAAGTGTCAAGGATCGCGCCCCTCATCTGTCA
GTAGTCGCGCCCCTCAAGTGTCAATACCGCAGGGCACTTATCCCCAGGCTTGTCCACATCATCTGTGGGA
AACTCGCGTAAAATCAGGCGTTTTCGCCGATTTGCGAGGCTGGCCAGCTCCACGTCGCCGGCCGAAATCG
AGCCTGCCCCTCATCTGTCAACGCCGCGCCGGGTGAGTCGGCCCCTCAAGTGTCAACGTCCGCCCCTCAT
CTGTCAGTGAGGGCCAAGTTTTCCGCGAGGTATCCACAACGCCGGCGGCCGCGGTGTCTCGCACACGGCT
TCGACGGCGTTTCTGGCGCGTTTGCAGGGCCATAGACGGCCGCCAGCCCAGCGGCGAGGGCAACCAGCCC
GGTGAGCGTCGGAAAGGCGCTCGGTCTTGCCTTGCTCGTC
Features (pLannotate 1.2.2; 43 found; start..end, strand, type, name):
      1..69      -  CDS            traI (fragment): TRAI6_ECOLX - Experimental evidence at protein level: Swiss-Prot protein existence level 1. The initiation process of transfer DNA synthesis requires the interaction of at least three plasmid-specific components (TraH, I, and J) at the transfer origin resulting in the assembly of a specialised nucleoprotein complex - the relaxosome. Site- and strand-specific cleavage at the transfer origin is dependent on TraI and TraJ. From Escherichia coli.
    107..478     -  CDS            traJ: oriT-recognizing protein; traJ
    511..620     -  oriT           oriT: incP origin of transfer
    752..942     +  rep_origin     ori (fragment): high-copy-number ColE1/pMB1/pBR322/pUC origin of replication
   1301..1951    -  CDS            TetR: tetracycline resistance regulatory protein; tetR
   2057..2306    +  CDS            TcR (fragment): tetracycline efflux protein; tetA; confers resistance to tetracycline
   2416..2440    -  misc_feature   RB T-DNA repeat: right border repeat from nopaline C58 T-DNA
   2596..2779    +  promoter       NOS promoter: nopaline synthase promoter NOS promoter
   2800..3594    +  CDS            NeoR/KanR: aminoglycoside phosphotransferase from Tn5; aph(3')-II (or nptII); confers resistance to neomycin, kanamycin, and G418 (Geneticin®)
   3615..3764    +  CDS            ble (fragment): BLE_KLEPN - Experimental evidence at protein level: Swiss-Prot protein existence level 1. Binding protein with a strong affinity to the bleomycin family of antibiotics. Binds to CL990; an antimitotic-antibiotic compound. From Klebsiella pneumoniae.
   3771..3977    +  CDS            ocd (fragment): OCD_AGRFC - Experimental evidence at protein level: Swiss-Prot protein existence level 1. Catalyzes the conversion of L-ornithine into L-proline with release of ammonia. Is involved in the utilization of nopaline, a catabolic pathway that proceeds through L-arginine and L-ornithine to L-proline. Nopaline is a predominant opine in plant cells transformed with Ti plasmid pTiC58. From Agrobacterium fabrum (strain C58 / ATCC 33970) (Agrobacterium tumefaciens (strain C58)).
   3984..4236    +  terminator     NOS terminator: nopaline synthase terminator and poly(A) signal
   4240..4683    +  CDS            M13 gene III (fragment) (sequence partly withheld): pIII; III; minor coat protein
   4682..4772    +  CDS            lacI (fragment): lac repressor; lacI; The lac repressor binds to the lac operator to inhibit transcription in E. coli. This inhibition can be relieved by adding lactose or isopropyl-β-D-thiogalactopyranoside (IPTG).
   4785..4806    +  protein_bind   CAP binding site: CAP binding activates transcription in the presence of cAMP. E. coli catabolite activator protein
   4821..4851    +  promoter       lac promoter: promoter for the E. coli lac operon
   4855..4877    +  protein_bind   lac operator (fragment): The lac repressor binds to the lac operator to inhibit transcription in E. coli. This inhibition can be relieved by adding lactose or isopropyl-β-D-thiogalactopyranoside (IPTG). lac repressor encoded by lacI
   4912..4932    -  misc_feature   MCS (fragment): pUC18/19 multiple cloning site
   5423..5764    +  promoter       CaMV 35S promoter: strong constitutive promoter from cauliflower mosaic virus
   5791..5809    +  protein_bind   attB1 (fragment): mutant version of attB; core recombination site for the Gateway® BP reaction BP Clonase™
   5889..6209    +  CDS            GRF6 (fragment): GRF6_ARATH - Experimental evidence at protein level: Swiss-Prot protein existence level 1. Transcription activator that plays a role in the regulation of cell expansion in leaf and cotyledons tissues. From Arabidopsis thaliana (Mouse-ear cress).
   6648..6812    +  CDS            GRF1 (fragment): GRF1_ORYSI - Experimental evidence at transcript level: Swiss-Prot protein existence level 2. Transcription activator that plays a regulatory role in gibberellin-induced stem elongation. From Oryza sativa subsp. indica (Rice).
   6825..7484    +  CDS            GIF1: GIF1_ARATH - Also known as AN3 From Arabidopsis thaliana (Mouse-ear cress).
   7492..7512    -  protein_bind   attB2: mutant version of attB; core recombination site for the Gateway® BP reaction BP Clonase™
   7542..7631    +  CDS            3xHA: three tandem HA epitope tags
   7665..7917    +  terminator     NOS terminator: nopaline synthase terminator and poly(A) signal
   8346..8598    -  terminator     NOS terminator: nopaline synthase terminator and poly(A) signal
   8622..9050    -  CDS            nos (fragment): DHNO_AGRT7 - Protein inferred from homology: Swiss-Prot protein existence level 3. From Agrobacterium tumefaciens (strain T37).
   9066..10091   -  CDS            HygR: aminoglycoside phosphotransferase from E. coli; aph(4)-Ia; confers resistance to hygromycin
  10101..10445   -  promoter       CaMV 35S promoter: strong constitutive promoter from cauliflower mosaic virus
  10102..10148   -  promoter       minimal CaMV 35S promoter: minimal 35S promoter from cauliflower mosaic virus
  10583..10738   +  CDS            lacZα (fragment) (sequence partly withheld): LacZα fragment of β-galactosidase; lacZ fragment
  10736..11036   +  rep_origin     M13 ori (fragment) (sequence partly withheld): M13 bacteriophage origin of replication; arrow indicates direction of (+) strand synthesis
  11037..11167   +  CDS            lacI (fragment): lac repressor; lacI; The lac repressor binds to the lac operator to inhibit transcription in E. coli. This inhibition can be relieved by adding lactose or isopropyl-β-D-thiogalactopyranoside (IPTG).
  11221..11245   -  misc_feature   LB T-DNA repeat: left border repeat from nopaline C58 T-DNA
  12702..12821   -  CDS            tetR (fragment): TETR1_ECOLX - Experimental evidence at protein level: Swiss-Prot protein existence level 1. TetR is the repressor of the tetracycline resistance element; its N-terminal region forms a helix-turn-helix structure and binds DNA. Binding of tetracycline to TetR reduces the repressor affinity for the tetracycline resistance gene (tetA) promoter operator sites. From Escherichia coli.
  12841..13989   -  CDS            trfA: trans-acting replication protein that binds to and activates oriV
  14288..15082   -  CDS            KanR: aminoglycoside phosphotransferase; aphA-3; confers resistance to kanamycin
  15274..16041   +  mobile_element IS1: prokaryotic transposable element IS1
  16050..16199   -  CDS            satA (fragment): STA_BACSU - Also known as yyaR. Experimental evidence at protein level: Swiss-Prot protein existence level 1. Involved in resistance to streptothricin, a broad-spectrum antibiotic produced by streptomycetes. Detoxifies streptothricin via acetylation of the beta amino group of the first beta-lysyl moiety of streptothricin. From Bacillus subtilis (strain 168).
  16198..16392   -  CDS            satA (fragment): STA_BACSU - Also known as yyaR. Experimental evidence at protein level: Swiss-Prot protein existence level 1. Involved in resistance to streptothricin, a broad-spectrum antibiotic produced by streptomycetes. Detoxifies streptothricin via acetylation of the beta amino group of the first beta-lysyl moiety of streptothricin. From Bacillus subtilis (strain 168).
  16395..16670   -  CDS            klaC (fragment): KLAC_ECOLX - Also known as telB. Protein predicted: Swiss-Prot protein existence level 4. Belongs to the kla operon, which is associated with cryptic tellurite resistance, and IncW plasmid fertility inhibition. From Escherichia coli.
  16734..17365   -  rep_origin     oriV: incP origin of replication
