[The description below was written by a language model from this plasmid's Addgene catalogue record and pLannotate feature annotations shown in this document.]
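Description:
JD690 is an Agrobacterium binary vector for plant transformation, built on the Gateway-compatible pGWB14 backbone and carrying a citrus GRF4-GIF1 chimera under the CaMV 35S promoter. The backbone is a broad-host-range IncP-type replicon: the annotated oriV with its trans-acting replication protein trfA supports maintenance in both E. coli and Agrobacterium, and oriT with traJ allows conjugal mobilisation. Bacterial selection is by kanamycin through an aphA-3 type KanR gene located outside the T-DNA. The annotation also picks up many backbone remnants (partial tetracycline resistance genes, an IS1 element, and lac and M13 fragments) that have no stated function here. The sequenced record is about 17.4 kb, consistent with the catalogue size.

Between the nopaline-type right and left T-DNA borders lie three plant expression units. At the right border, a NOS promoter drives NeoR/KanR (nptII) with a NOS terminator, and near the left border a 35S promoter drives the hygromycin phosphotransferase gene in the opposite orientation, so transformed plant tissue can be selected with kanamycin/G418 or hygromycin. Between them, the 35S promoter is followed by attB1 and attB2 sites left by Gateway recombination. These flank the insert, which the annotation tool recognises by homology as GRF-family fragments followed by a full GIF1 coding region, matching the fusion of a GROWTH-REGULATING FACTOR to its GIF cofactor. A 3xHA coding segment and a NOS terminator sit downstream of attB2. The record does not say whether the chimera reads through into the HA tag. According to the associated publication title, GRF-GIF chimeras are used to improve regeneration efficiency of transgenic plants, and this construct provides the citrus version for constitutive expression.
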