Addgene plasmid #160397: JD690
Purpose: Binary vector pGWB14 including citrus GRF4-GIF1 under 35S promoter/ Plant transformation
Depositing lab: Jorge Dubcovsky. Publication: A GRF-GIF chimeric protein improves the regeneration efficiency of transgenic plants. Debernardi JM, Tricoli DM, Ercoli MF, Hayta S, Ronald P, Palatnik JF, Dubcovsky J. Nat Biotechnol. 2020 Oct 12. pii: 10.1038/s41587-020-0703-0. doi: 10.1038/s41587-020-0703-0. PubMed 33046875.
Backbone
  Vector backbone: pGWB14
  Backbone size w/o insert (bp): 17356
  Total vector size (bp): 17363
  Selectable markers: Neomycin (select with G418), Hygromycin
Growth in bacteria
  Bacterial resistance: Kanamycin, 50 μg/mL
  Growth temperature: 37°C
  Growth strain: DH5alpha
  Copy number: Unknown
Gene/Insert
  Gene/Insert name: 35S::citrus GRF4-GIF1 chimera
  Species: Synthetic; citrus
  Promoter: 35S
  Cloning method: Gateway Cloning
  Sequencing primers: 5′ ATGCCAACTTTGTACaaaaaagcTGCCA; 3′ TTAATTTCCATCATCAGCCCC
Terms and licenses: Academic/Nonprofit Terms; Industry Terms: Not Available to Industry
How to cite: JD690 was a gift from Jorge Dubcovsky (Addgene plasmid # 160397 ; http://n2t.net/addgene:160397 ; RRID:Addgene_160397)
